Addgene plasmid #123342: pcDNA3-Cerulean3-Cerulean3-FLARE-EKAR-EV
Purpose: Cyan-fluorescent homoFRET/anisotropy-based biosensor for monitoring ERK activity.
Depositing lab: Jin Zhang. Publication: Single-color, ratiometric biosensors for detecting signaling activities in live cells. Ross BL, Tenner B, Markwardt ML, Zviman A, Shi G, Kerr JP, Snell NE, McFarland JJ, Mauban JR, Ward CW, Rizzo MA, Zhang J. eLife. 2018 Jul 3;7. pii: 35458. doi: 10.7554/eLife.35458 PubMed 29968564.
Backbone
  Vector backbone: pcDNA3
  Backbone manufacturer: Invitrogen
  Backbone size w/o insert (bp): 5517
  Total vector size (bp): 7554
  Vector type: Mammalian Expression
  Selectable markers: Neomycin (select with G418)
Growth in bacteria
  Bacterial resistance: Ampicillin, 100 μg/mL
  Growth temperature: 37°C
  Growth strain: DH5alpha
  Copy number: High Copy
Gene/Insert
  Gene/Insert name: Cerulean3-Cerulean3-FLARE-EKAR-EV
  Species: S. cerevisiae (budding yeast), Synthetic
  Insert size (bp): 2037
  Promoter: CMV
  Tag / fusion protein: Cerulean3 (N terminal on insert); Cerulean3 (C terminal on insert); 6xHIS (N terminal on backbone); T7 tag (gene 10 leader) (N terminal on backbone); Xpress (TM) tag (N terminal on backbone)
  Cloning method: Restriction Enzyme; 5′ cloning site BamHI (not destroyed); 3′ cloning site EcoRI (not destroyed)
  Sequencing primers: 5′ CMV forward; 3′ BGH reverse
Terms and licenses: Academic/Nonprofit Terms; Industry Terms: Not Available to Industry
How to cite: pcDNA3-Cerulean3-Cerulean3-FLARE-EKAR-EV was a gift from Jin Zhang (Addgene plasmid # 123342 ; http://n2t.net/addgene:123342 ; RRID:Addgene_123342)
