[The description below was written by a language model from this plasmid's Addgene catalogue record and pLannotate feature annotations shown in this document.]
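Description:
pcDNA3-Cerulean3-Cerulean3-FLARE-EKAR-EV is a mammalian expression plasmid of about 7.5 kb, built on the Invitrogen pcDNA3 backbone, that encodes a single-colour, cyan-fluorescent biosensor for ERK kinase activity. It is maintained in E. coli at high copy through a ColE1/pUC-type origin with ampicillin selection (AmpR under its own bla promoter). It also carries an f1 origin for single-stranded DNA production. For mammalian cells, an SV40 early promoter drives a neomycin phosphotransferase gene followed by the SV40 poly(A) signal, which allows G418 selection of stable transfectants.

The roughly 2 kb sensor insert sits between BamHI and EcoRI sites, downstream of the CMV immediate-early enhancer/promoter and upstream of the bovine growth hormone polyadenylation signal. Flanking T7 and SP6 promoters are part of the backbone. The reading frame begins with backbone-derived 6xHis, T7 gene 10 leader and Xpress epitope tags. These are followed by an mCerulean3 fluorescent protein, a fragment of human PIN1 that serves as a phospho-Ser/Thr-Pro binding module, an unannotated stretch of about 430 bp, and a second mCerulean3. By analogy with the EKAR-EV design, the unannotated stretch presumably holds the flexible linker and the ERK substrate sequence, although the feature table does not label them. The catalogue lists S. cerevisiae and synthetic origins for the insert, but no annotated feature accounts for the yeast attribution.

Because both fluorophores are identical, phosphorylation-driven conformational change is read out as homoFRET, detected through changes in fluorescence anisotropy rather than a two-colour emission ratio. The construct is intended for monitoring ERK signalling in live cells. Using only the cyan channel leaves other spectral channels free for additional reporters.
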