Features (pLannotate 1.2.2; 26 found; start..end, strand, type, name):
     28..80      -  misc_feature   bom (fragment): basis of mobility region from pBR322
    235..614     +  enhancer       CMV enhancer: human cytomegalovirus immediate early enhancer
    615..818     +  promoter       CMV promoter: human cytomegalovirus (CMV) immediate early promoter
    814..847     +  LTR            5' LTR (truncated) (fragment): truncated 5' long terminal repeat (LTR) from HIV-1
    863..881     +  promoter       T7 promoter: promoter for bacteriophage T7 RNA polymerase
    922..942     +  CDS            capTEV™ (fragment): composite tag for in vivo biotinylation, TEV protease cleavage, and 6xHis tagging
    943..975     +  CDS            T7 tag (gene 10 leader): leader peptide from bacteriophage T7 gene 10 promotes efficient translation in E. coli
    979..1002    +  CDS            Xpress™ tag: Xpress™ epitope tag, including an enterokinase recognition and cleavage site
   1009..1725    +  CDS            mCerulean3: mCerulean3 is a basic (constitutively fluorescent) cyan fluorescent protein published in 2011, derived from Aequorea victoria. It is reported to be a somewhat slowly-maturing monomer with very low acid sensitivity.
   1735..1896    +  CDS            PIN1 (fragment): PIN1_HUMAN - Experimental evidence at protein level: Swiss-Prot protein existence level 1. Peptidyl-prolyl cis/trans isomerase (PPIase) that binds to and isomerizes specific phosphorylated Ser/Thr-Pro (pSer/Thr-Pro) motifs (PubMed:21497122, PubMed:23623683, PubMed:29686383). By inducing conformational changes in a subset of phosphorylated proteins, acts as a molecular switch in multiple cellular processes (PubMed:21497122, PubMed:22033920, PubMed:23623683). Displays a preference for acidic residues located N-terminally to the proline bond to be isomerized. Regulates mitosis presumably by inter
   2326..3042    +  CDS            mCerulean3: mCerulean3 is a basic (constitutively fluorescent) cyan fluorescent protein published in 2011, derived from Aequorea victoria. It is reported to be a somewhat slowly-maturing monomer with very low acid sensitivity.
   3106..3124    -  promoter       SP6 promoter: promoter for bacteriophage SP6 RNA polymerase
   3150..3374    +  polyA_signal   bGH poly(A) signal: bovine growth hormone polyadenylation signal
   3378..3399    +  promoter       SV40 promoter (fragment): SV40 enhancer and early promoter
   3420..3848    +  rep_origin     f1 ori (sequence partly withheld): f1 bacteriophage origin of replication; arrow indicates direction of (+) strand synthesis
   3862..4191    +  promoter       SV40 promoter: SV40 enhancer and early promoter
   4258..5049    +  CDS            neo: KKA2_KLEPN - Also known as kan, nptII. Experimental evidence at protein level: Swiss-Prot protein existence level 1. Resistance to kanamycin, neomycin, paromomycin, ribostamycin, butirosin and gentamicin B. From Klebsiella pneumoniae.
   5073..5231    +  CDS            ble (fragment): BLE_KLEPN - Experimental evidence at protein level: Swiss-Prot protein existence level 1. Binding protein with a strong affinity to the bleomycin family of antibiotics. Binds to CL990; an antimitotic-antibiotic compound. From Klebsiella pneumoniae.
   5226..5347    +  polyA_signal   SV40 poly(A) signal: SV40 polyadenylation signal
   5420..5436    -  protein_bind   lac operator: The lac repressor binds to the lac operator to inhibit transcription in E. coli. This inhibition can be relieved by adding lactose or isopropyl-β-D-thiogalactopyranoside (IPTG). lac repressor encoded by lacI
   5444..5474    -  promoter       lac promoter: promoter for the E. coli lac operon
   5489..5510    -  protein_bind   CAP binding site: CAP binding activates transcription in the presence of cAMP. E. coli catabolite activator protein
   5523..5615    -  CDS            lacI (fragment): lac repressor; lacI; The lac repressor binds to the lac operator to inhibit transcription in E. coli. This inhibition can be relieved by adding lactose or isopropyl-β-D-thiogalactopyranoside (IPTG).
   5798..6386    -  rep_origin     ori: high-copy-number ColE1/pMB1/pBR322/pUC origin of replication
   6557..7417    -  CDS            AmpR: β-lactamase; bla; confers resistance to ampicillin, carbenicillin, and related antibiotics
   7418..7522    -  promoter       AmpR promoter: bla
>Addgene plasmid #123342 | pcDNA3-Cerulean3-Cerulean3-FLARE-EKAR-EV | addgene full sequence | sequence record 307086 | Addgene NGS Result
GACGGATCGGGAGATCTCCCGATCCCCTATGGTGCACTCTCAGTACAATCTGCTCTGATGCCGCATAGTT
AAGCCAGTATCTGCTCCCTGCTTGTGTGTTGGAGGTCGCTGAGTAGTGCGCGAGCAAAATTTAAGCTACA
ACAAGGCAAGGCTTGACCGACAATTGCATGAAGAATCTGCTTAGGGTTAGGCGTTTTGCGCTGCTTCGCG
ATGTACGGGCCAGATATACGCGTTGACATTGATTATTGACTAGTTATTAATAGTAATCAATTACGGGGTC
ATTAGTTCATAGCCCATATATGGAGTTCCGCGTTACATAACTTACGGTAAATGGCCCGCCTGGCTGACCG
CCCAACGACCCCCGCCCATTGACGTCAATAATGACGTATGTTCCCATAGTAACGCCAATAGGGACTTTCC
ATTGACGTCAATGGGTGGAGTATTTACGGTAAACTGCCCACTTGGCAGTACATCAAGTGTATCATATGCC
AAGTACGCCCCCTATTGACGTCAATGACGGTAAATGGCCCGCCTGGCATTATGCCCAGTACATGACCTTA
TGGGACTTTCCTACTTGGCAGTACATCTACGTATTAGTCATCGCTATTACCATGGTGATGCGGTTTTGGC
AGTACATCAATGGGCGTGGATAGCGGTTTGACTCACGGGGATTTCCAAGTCTCCACCCCATTGACGTCAA
TGGGAGTTTGTTTTGGCACCAAAATCAACGGGACTTTCCAAAATGTCGTAACAACTCCGCCCCATTGACG
CAAATGGGCGGTAGGCGTGTACGGTGGGAGGTCTATATAAGCAGAGCTCTCTGGCTAACTAGAGAACCCA
CTGCTTACTGGCTTATCGAAATTAATACGACTCACTATAGGGAGACCCAAGCTTGCGGCCGCCACCATGG
TGCGGGGTTCTCATCATCATCATCATCATGGTATGGCTAGCATGACTGGTGGACAGCAAATGGGTCGGGA
TCTGTACGACGATGACGATAAGGATCCCATGGTGAGCAAGGGCGAGGAGCTGTTCACCGGGGTGGTGCCC
ATCCTGGTCGAGCTGGACGGCGACGTAAACGGCCACAAGTTCAGCGTGTCCGGCGAGGGCGAGGGCGATG
CCACCTACGGCAAGCTGACCCTGAAGTTCATCTGCACCACCGGCAAGCTGCCCGTGCCCTGGCCCACCCT
CGTGACCACCCTGAGCTGGGGCGTGCAGTGCTTCGCCCGCTACCCCGACCACATGAAGCAGCACGACTTC
TTCAAGTCCGCCATGCCCGAAGGCTACGTCCAGGAGCGCACCATCTTCTTCAAGGACGACGGCAACTACA
AGACCCGCGCCGAGGTGAAGTTCGAGGGCGACACCCTGGTGAACCGCATCGAGCTGAAGGGCATCGACTT
CAAGGAGGACGGCAACATCCTGGGGCACAAGCTGGAGTACAACGCCATCCACGGCAACGTCTATATCACC
GCCGACAAGCAGAAGAACGGCATCAAGGCCAACTTCGGCCTCAACTGCAACATCGAGGACGGCAGCGTGC
AGCTCGCCGACCACTACCAGCAGAACACCCCCATCGGCGACGGCCCCGTGCTGCTGCCCGACAACCACTA
CCTGAGCACCCAGTCCAAGCTGAGCAAAGACCCCAACGAGAAGCGCGATCACATGGTCCTGCTGGAGTTC
GTGACCGCCGCCGGGATCACTCTCGGCATGGACGAGCTGTACAAGCGCATGCACATGGCGGACGAGGAGA
AGCTGCCGCCCGGCTGGGAGAAGCGCATGAGCCGCAGCTCAGGCCGAGTGTACTACTTCAACCACATCAC
TAACGCCAGCCAGTGGGAGCGGCCCAGCGGCAACAGCAGCAGTGGTGGCAAAAACGGGCAGGGGGAGCCT
GCCAGGGGTACCAGTGCTGGTGGTAGTGCTGGTGGTAGTGCTGGTGGTAGTGCTGGTGGTAGTGCTGGTG
GTTCCGGCAGTGCTGGTGGTAGTGCTGGTGGTAGTACCAGTGCTGGTGGTAGTGCTGGTGGTAGTGCTGG
TGGTAGTGCTGGTGGTAGTGCTGGTGGTTSCGGCAGTGCTGGTGGTAGTGCTGGTGGTAGTACCAGTGCT
GGTGGTAGTGCTGGTGGTAGTGCTGGTGGTAGTGCTGGTGGTAGTGCTGGTGGTTCCGGCAGTGCTGGTG
GTAGTGCTGGTGGTAGTACCAGTGCTGGTGGTAGTGCTGGTGGTAGTGCTGGTGGTAGTGCTGGTGGTAG
TGCTGGTGGTTCCGGACCAGATGTCCCTAGAACTCCAGTGGATAAAGCAAAGCTGTCATTCCAATTCCCC
CGCGCACGGGAGCTCATGGTGAGCAAGGGCGAGGAGCTGTTCACCGGGGTGGTGCCCATCCTGGTCGAGC
TGGACGGCGACGTAAACGGCCACAAGTTCAGCGTGTCCGGCGAGGGCGAGGGCGATGCCACCTACGGCAA
GCTGACCCTGAAGTTCATCTGCACCACCGGCAAGCTGCCCGTGCCCTGGCCCACCCTCGTGACCACCCTG
AGCTGGGGCGTGCAGTGCTTCGCCCGCTACCCCGACCACATGAAGCAGCACGACTTCTTCAAGTCCGCCA
TGCCCGAAGGCTACGTCCAGGAGCGCACCATCTTCTTCAAGGACGACGGCAACTACAAGACCCGCGCCGA
GGTGAAGTTCGAGGGCGACACCCTGGTGAACCGCATCGAGCTGAAGGGCATCGACTTCAAGGAGGACGGC
AACATCCTGGGGCACAAGCTGGAGTACAACGCCATCCACGGCAACGTCTATATCACCGCCGACAAGCAGA
AGAACGGCATCAAGGCCAACTTCGGCCTCAACTGCAACATCGAGGACGGCAGCGTGCAGCTCGCCGACCA
CTACCAGCAGAACACCCCCATCGGCGACGGCCCCGTGCTGCTGCCCGACAACCACTACCTGAGCACCCAG
TCCAAGCTGAGCAAAGACCCCAACGAGAAGCGCGATCACATGGTCCTGCTGGAGTTCGTGACCGCCGCCG
GGATCACTCTCGGCATGGACGAGCTGTACAAGTAAGAATTCTGCAGATATCCATCACACTGGCGGCCGCT
CGAGCATGCATCTAGAGGGCCCTATTCTATAGTGTCACCTAAATGCTAGAGCTCGCTGATCAGCCTCGAC
TGTGCCTTCTAGTTGCCAGCCATCTGTTGTTTGCCCCTCCCCCGTGCCTTCCTTGACCCTGGAAGGTGCC
ACTCCCACTGTCCTTTCCTAATAAAATGAGGAAATTGCATCGCATTGTCTGAGTAGGTGTCATTCTATTC
TGGGGGGTGGGGTGGGGCAGGACAGCAAGGGGGAGGATTGGGAAGACAATAGCAGGCATGCTGGGGATGC
GGTGGGCTCTATGGCTTCTGAGGCGGAAAGAACCAGCTGGGGCTCTAGGGGGTATCCCC
[124 nt withheld, positions 3420-3543]
C
[91 nt withheld, positions 3545-3635]
A
[49 nt withheld, positions 3637-3685]
CCTTTGACGTTGGAGTCCACGTTCTTT
[37 nt withheld, positions 3713-3749]
ACCCTATCTCGGTCTATTCTTTTGATTTATAAGGGATTTTGCCGATTTCGGCCTATTGGTTAAAAAATGA
GCTGATTTAACAAAAATTTAACGCGAATTAATTCTGTGGAATGTGTGTCAGTTAGGGTGTGGAAAGTCCC
CAGGCTCCCCAGCAGGCAGAAGTATGCAAAGCATGCATCTCAATTAGTCAGCAACCAGGTGTGGAAAGTC
CCCAGGCTCCCCAGCAGGCAGAAGTATGCAAAGCATGCATCTCAATTAGTCAGCAACCATAGTCCCGCCC
CTAACTCCGCCCATCCCGCCCCTAACTCCGCCCAGTTCCGCCCATTCTCCGCCCCATGGCTGACTAATTT
TTTTTATTTATGCAGAGGCCGAGGCCGCCTCTGCCTCTGAGCTATTCCAGAAGTAGTGAGGAGGCTTTTT
TGGAGGCCTAGGCTTTTGCAAAAAGCTCCCGGGAGCTTGTATATCCATTTTCGGATCTGATCAAGAGACA
GGATGAGGATCGTTTCGCATGATTGAACAAGATGGATTGCACGCAGGTTCTCCGGCCGCTTGGGTGGAGA
GGCTATTCGGCTATGACTGGGCACAACAGACAATCGGCTGCTCTGATGCCGCCGTGTTCCGGCTGTCAGC
GCAGGGGCGCCCGGTTCTTTTTGTCAAGACCGACCTGTCCGGTGCCCTGAATGAACTGCAGGACGAGGCA
GCGCGGCTATCGTGGCTGGCCACGACGGGCGTTCCTTGCGCAGCTGTGCTCGACGTTGTCACTGAAGCGG
GAAGGGACTGGCTGCTATTGGGCGAAGTGCCGGGGCAGGATCTCCTGTCATCTCACCTTGCTCCTGCCGA
GAAAGTATCCATCATGGCTGATGCAATGCGGCGGCTGCATACGCTTGATCCGGCTACCTGCCCATTCGAC
CACCAAGCGAAACATCGCATCGAGCGAGCACGTACTCGGATGGAAGCCGGTCTTGTCGATCAGGATGATC
TGGACGAAGAGCATCAGGGGCTCGCGCCAGCCGAACTGTTCGCCAGGCTCAAGGCGCGCATGCCCGACGG
CGAGGATCTCGTCGTGACCCATGGCGATGCCTGCTTGCCGAATATCATGGTGGAAAATGGCCGCTTTTCT
GGATTCATCGACTGTGGCCGGCTGGGTGTGGCGGACCGCTATCAGGACATAGCGTTGGCTACCCGTGATA
TTGCTGAAGAGCTTGGCGGCGAATGGGCTGACCGCTTCCTCGTGCTTTACGGTATCGCCGCTCCCGATTC
GCAGCGCATCGCCTTCTATCGCCTTCTTGACGAGTTCTTCTGAGCGGGACTCTGGGGTTCGAAATGACCG
ACCAAGCGACGCCCAACCTGCCATCACGAGATTTCGATTCCACCGCCGCCTTCTATGAAAGGTTGGGCTT
CGGAATCGTTTTCCGGGACGCCGGCTGGATGATCCTCCAGCGCGGGGATCTCATGCTGGAGTTCTTCGCC
CACCCCAACTTGTTTATTGCAGCTTATAATGGTTACAAATAAAGCAATAGCATCACAAATTTCACAAATA
AAGCATTTTTTTCACTGCATTCTAGTTGTGGTTTGTCCAAACTCATCAATGTATCTTATCATGTCTGTAT
ACCGTCGACCTCTAGCTAGAGCTTGGCGTAATCATGGTCATAGCTGTTTCCTGTGTGAAATTGTTATCCG
CTCACAATTCCACACAACATACGAGCCGGAAGCATAAAGTGTAAAGCCTGGGGTGCCTAATGAGTGAGCT
AACTCACATTAATTGCGTTGCGCTCACTGCCCGCTTTCCAGTCGGGAAACCTGTCGTGCCAGCTGCATTA
ATGAATCGGCCAACGCGCGGGGAGAGGCGGTTTGCGTATTGGGCGCTCTTCCGCTTCCTCGCTCACTGAC
TCGCTGCGCTCGGTCGTTCGGCTGCGGCGAGCGGTATCAGCTCACTCAAAGGCGGTAATACGGTTATCCA
CAGAATCAGGGGATAACGCAGGAAAGAACATGTGAGCAAAAGGCCAGCAAAAGGCCAGGAACCGTAAAAA
GGCCGCGTTGCTGGCGTTTTTCCATAGGCTCCGCCCCCCTGACGAGCATCACAAAAATCGACGCTCAAGT
CAGAGGTGGCGAAACCCGACAGGACTATAAAGATACCAGGCGTTTCCCCCTGGAAGCTCCCTCGTGCGCT
CTCCTGTTCCGACCCTGCCGCTTACCGGATACCTGTCCGCCTTTCTCCCTTCGGGAAGCGTGGCGCTTTC
TCATAGCTCACGCTGTAGGTATCTCAGTTCGGTGTAGGTCGTTCGCTCCAAGCTGGGCTGTGTGCACGAA
CCCCCCGTTCAGCCCGACCGCTGCGCCTTATCCGGTAACTATCGTCTTGAGTCCAACCCGGTAAGACACG
ACTTATCGCCACTGGCAGCAGCCACTGGTAACAGGATTAGCAGAGCGAGGTATGTAGGCGGTGCTACAGA
GTTCTTGAAGTGGTGGCCTAACTACGGCTACACTAGAAGAACAGTATTTGGTATCTGCGCTCTGCTGAAG
CCAGTTACCTTCGGAAAAAGAGTTGGTAGCTCTTGATCCGGCAAACAAACCACCGCTGGTAGCGGTGGTT
TTTTTGTTTGCAAGCAGCAGATTACGCGCAGAAAAAAAGGATCTCAAGAAGATCCTTTGATCTTTTCTAC
GGGGTCTGACGCTCAGTGGAACGAAAACTCACGTTAAGGGATTTTGGTCATGAGATTATCAAAAAGGATC
TTCACCTAGATCCTTTTAAATTAAAAATGAAGTTTTAAATCAATCTAAAGTATATATGAGTAAACTTGGT
CTGACAGTTACCAATGCTTAATCAGTGAGGCACCTATCTCAGCGATCTGTCTATTTCGTTCATCCATAGT
TGCCTGACTCCCCGTCGTGTAGATAACTACGATACGGGAGGGCTTACCATCTGGCCCCAGTGCTGCAATG
ATACCGCGAGACCCACGCTCACCGGCTCCAGATTTATCAGCAATAAACCAGCCAGCCGGAAGGGCCGAGC
GCAGAAGTGGTCCTGCAACTTTATCCGCCTCCATCCAGTCTATTAATTGTTGCCGGGAAGCTAGAGTAAG
TAGTTCGCCAGTTAATAGTTTGCGCAACGTTGTTGCCATTGCTACAGGCATCGTGGTGTCACGCTCGTCG
TTTGGTATGGCTTCATTCAGCTCCGGTTCCCAACGATCAAGGCGAGTTACATGATCCCCCATGTTGTGCA
AAAAAGCGGTTAGCTCCTTCGGTCCTCCGATCGTTGTCAGAAGTAAGTTGGCCGCAGTGTTATCACTCAT
GGTTATGGCAGCACTGCATAATTCTCTTACTGTCATGCCATCCGTAAGATGCTTTTCTGTGACTGGTGAG
TACTCAACCAAGTCATTCTGAGAATAGTGTATGCGGCGACCGAGTTGCTCTTGCCCGGCGTCAATACGGG
ATAATACCGCGCCACATAGCAGAACTTTAAAAGTGCTCATCATTGGAAAACGTTCTTCGGGGCGAAAACT
CTCAAGGATCTTACCGCTGTTGAGATCCAGTTCGATGTAACCCACTCGTGCACCCAACTGATCTTCAGCA
TCTTTTACTTTCACCAGCGTTTCTGGGTGAGCAAAAACAGGAAGGCAAAATGCCGCAAAAAAGGGAATAA
GGGCGACACGGAAATGTTGAATACTCATACTCTTCCTTTTTCAATATTATTGAAGCATTTATCAGGGTTA
TTGTCTCATGAGCGGATACATATTTGAATGTATTTAGAAAAATAAACAAATAGGGGTTCCGCGCACATTT
CCCCGAAAAGTGCCACCTGACGTC
